Addgene plasmid #130750: pMSCVbsd-PPARD-R321K
Purpose: Vector encoding PPARD cDNA for retroviral transduction
Depositing lab: Till Adhikary. Depositing organization: Philipps-Universitaet Marburg. Publication: PPARbeta/delta recruits NCOR and regulates transcription reinitiation of ANGPTL4. Legrand N, Bretscher CL, Zielke S, Wilke B, Daude M, Fritz B, Diederich WE, Adhikary T. Nucleic Acids Res. 2019 Oct 10;47(18):9573-9591. doi: 10.1093/nar/gkz685. PubMed 31428774.
Backbone
  Vector backbone: pMSCVbsd
  Vector type: Retroviral
  Selectable markers: Blasticidin
Growth in bacteria
  Bacterial resistance: Ampicillin, 100 μg/mL
  Growth temperature: 37°C
  Growth strain: NEB Stable
  Copy number: High Copy
Gene/Insert
  Gene/Insert name: PPARD R321K
  Species: H. sapiens (human)
  Mutation: R321K
  Entrez Gene: PPARD (a.k.a. FAAR, NR1C2, NUC1, NUCI, NUCII, PPARB)
  Cloning method: Restriction Enzyme; 5′ cloning site BglII (destroyed during cloning); 3′ cloning site XhoI (not destroyed)
  Sequencing primers: 5′ pMSCVseqfw (CCCTTGAACCTCCTCGTTCGACC); 3′ pMSCVseqrv (GAGACGTGCTACTTCCATTTGTC)
Terms and licenses: Academic/Nonprofit Terms; Industry Terms: Not Available to Industry
Depositor comments: Generated by PCR mutagenesis. Please visit https://www.biorxiv.org/content/10.1101/525576v2 for BioRxiv preprint.
How to cite: pMSCVbsd-PPARD-R321K was a gift from Till Adhikary (Addgene plasmid # 130750 ; http://n2t.net/addgene:130750 ; RRID:Addgene_130750)
