[The description below was written by a language model from this plasmid's Addgene catalogue record and pLannotate feature annotations shown in this document.]
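Description:
pMSCVbsd-PPARD-R321K is a gammaretroviral expression vector built on the pMSCVbsd backbone, a murine stem cell virus-type plasmid carrying a blasticidin selection cassette. It delivers a point-mutant human PPARD cDNA into mammalian cells by retroviral transduction. In bacteria it is propagated through a high-copy ColE1/pUC-type origin and selected with ampicillin via the β-lactamase gene. The annotated fragments of lacI, lacZα, rop, bom, the tetracycline resistance gene and viral env are non-functional remnants of the plasmid's cloning history.

The proviral region begins with a 5' LTR from murine embryonic stem cell virus, followed by the Ψ packaging signal and a truncated gag segment lacking its start codon, which extends the packaging signal without producing Gag protein. The PPARD coding sequence sits directly downstream, inserted between a BglII site that was destroyed during cloning and a retained XhoI site. No separate promoter is annotated upstream of it, so it is presumably transcribed from the 5' LTR. PPARD (PPARβ/δ, NR1C2) is a ligand-activated nuclear receptor that binds fatty acids and regulates target gene transcription. This version carries an R321K substitution made by PCR mutagenesis, but the record does not state the functional consequence of the mutation. Downstream, a mouse PGK promoter drives blasticidin S deaminase, allowing selection of stably transduced cells. The cassette ends in a 3' LTR, which the automated annotation matches only as fragments of a ΔU3 Moloney LTR, so its exact nature is unclear from the table.

Because the vector lacks functional gag, pol and env, these must be supplied in trans by packaging cells. The associated work concerns PPARβ/δ-dependent corepressor recruitment and transcriptional regulation of ANGPTL4.
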