Features (pLannotate 1.2.2; 20 found; start..end, strand, type, name):
      1..517     +  LTR            5' LTR: 5' long terminal repeat from murine embryonic stem cell virus
    581..922     +  misc_feature   MESV Ψ: packaging signal of murine embryonic stem cell virus
    989..1405    +  CDS            gag (truncated): truncated Moloney murine leukemia virus (MMLV) gag gene lacking the start codon
   1418..2740    +  CDS            PPARD: PPARD_HUMAN - Also known as NR1C2, PPARB. Experimental evidence at protein level: Swiss-Prot protein existence level 1. Ligand-activated transcription factor. Receptor that binds peroxisome proliferators such as hypolipidemic drugs and fatty acids. Has a preference for poly-unsaturated fatty acids, such as gamma- linoleic acid and eicosapentanoic acid. Once activated by a ligand, the receptor binds to promoter elements of target genes. Regulates the peroxisomal beta-oxidation pathway of fatty acids. Functions as transcription activator for the acyl-CoA oxidase gene. Decreases expression of NPC
   2766..3265    +  promoter       PGK promoter: mouse phosphoglycerate kinase 1 promoter
   3286..3684    +  CDS            BSD: blasticidin S deaminase; Aspergillus terreus BSD; confers resistance to blasticidin
   3729..3763    +  LTR            3' LTR (ΔU3) (fragment): self-inactivating 3' long terminal repeat (LTR) from Moloney murine leukemia virus
   3760..4054    +  LTR            3' LTR (ΔU3) (fragment): self-inactivating 3' long terminal repeat (LTR) from Moloney murine leukemia virus
   4216..4232    -  protein_bind   lac operator: The lac repressor binds to the lac operator to inhibit transcription in E. coli. This inhibition can be relieved by adding lactose or isopropyl-β-D-thiogalactopyranoside (IPTG). lac repressor encoded by lacI
   4240..4270    -  promoter       lac promoter: promoter for the E. coli lac operon
   4285..4306    -  protein_bind   CAP binding site: CAP binding activates transcription in the presence of cAMP. E. coli catabolite activator protein
   4319..4411    -  CDS            lacI (fragment): lac repressor; lacI; The lac repressor binds to the lac operator to inhibit transcription in E. coli. This inhibition can be relieved by adding lactose or isopropyl-β-D-thiogalactopyranoside (IPTG).
   4594..5182    -  rep_origin     ori: high-copy-number ColE1/pMB1/pBR322/pUC origin of replication
   5353..6213    -  CDS            AmpR: β-lactamase; bla; confers resistance to ampicillin, carbenicillin, and related antibiotics
   6214..6318    -  promoter       AmpR promoter: bla
   6413..6448    +  CDS            rop (fragment): Rop protein, which maintains plasmids at low copy number; rop
   6550..6649    +  misc_feature   bom (fragment): basis of mobility region from pBR322
   6655..6804    -  CDS            lacZα (fragment): LacZα fragment of β-galactosidase; lacZ fragment
   6804..7005    -  CDS            TcR (fragment): tetracycline efflux protein; tet; confers resistance to tetracycline
   7006..7104    +  CDS            env (fragment): murine leukemia virus gPr80 envelope polyprotein precursor; env; proteolytically cleaved into gp70SU and p15TM subunits
>Addgene plasmid #130750 | pMSCVbsd-PPARD-R321K | addgene full sequence | sequence record 255292 | Addgene NGS Result
AATGAAAGACCCCACCTGTAGGTTTGGCAAGCTAGCTTAAGTAACGCCATTTTGCAAGGCATGGAAAATA
CATAACTGAGAATAGAGAAGTTCAGATCAAGGTTAGGAACAGAGAGACAGCAGAATATGGGCCAAACAGG
ATATCTGTGGTAAGCAGTTCCTGCCCCGGCTCAGGGCCAAGAACAGATGGTCCCCAGATGCGGTCCCGCC
CTCAGCAGTTTCTAGAGAACCATCAGATGTTTCCAGGGTGCCCCAAGGACCTGAAATGACCCTGTGCCTT
ATTTGAACTAACCAATCAGTTCGCTTCTCGCTTCTGTTCGCGCGCTTCTGCTCCCCGAGCTCAATAAAAG
AGCCCACAACCCCTCACTCGGCGCGCCAGTCCTCCGATAGACTGCGTCGCCCGGGTACCCGTATTCCCAA
TAAAGCCTCTTGCTGTTTGCATCCGAATCGTGGACTCGCTGATCCTTGGGAGGGTCTCCTCAGATTGATT
GACTGCCCACCTCGGGGGTCTTTCATTTGGAGGTTCCACCGAGATTTGGAGACCCCTGCCCAGGGACCAC
CGACCCCCCCGCCGGGAGGTAAGCTGGCCAGCGGTCGTTTCGTGTCTGTCTCTGTCTTTGTGCGTGTTTG
TGCCGGCATCTAATGTTTGCGCCTGCGTCTGTACTAGTTAGCTAACTAGCTCTGTATCTGGCGGACCCGT
GGTGGAACTGACGAGTTCTGAACACCCGGCCGCAACCCTGGGAGACGTCCCAGGGACTTTGGGGGCCGTT
TTTGTGGCCCGACCTGAGGAAGGGAGTCGATGTGGAATCCGACCCCGTCAGGATATGTGGTTCTGGTAGG
AGACGAGAACCTAAAACAGTTCCCGCCTCCGTCTGAATTTTTGCTTTCGGTTTGGAACCGAAGCCGCGCG
TCTTGTCTGCTGCAGCGCTGCAGCATCGTTCTGTGTTGTCTCTGTCTGACTGTGTTTCTGTATTTGTCTG
AAAATTAGGGCCAGACTGTTACCACTCCCTTAAGTTTGACCTTAGGTCACTGGAAAGATGTCGAGCGGAT
CGCTCACAACCAGTCGGTAGATGTCAAGAAGAGACGTTGGGTTACCTTCTGCTCTGCAGAATGGCCAACC
TTTAACGTCGGATGGCCGCGAGACGGCACCTTTAACCGAGACCTCATCACCCAGGTTAAGATCAAGGTCT
TTTCACCTGGCCCGCATGGACACCCAGACCAGGTCCCCTACATCGTGACCTGGGAAGCCTTGGCTTTTGA
CCCCCCTCCCTGGGTCAAGCCCTTTGTACACCCTAAGCCTCCGCCTCCTCTTCCTCCATCCGCCCCGTCT
CTCCCCCTTGAACCTCCTCGTTCGACCCCGCCTCGATCCTCCCTTTATCCAGCCCTCACTCCTTCTCTAG
GCGCCGGAATTAGATCCATGGAGCAGCCACAGGAGGAAGCCCCTGAGGTCCGGGAAGAGGAGGAGAAAGA
GGAAGTGGCAGAGGCAGAAGGAGCCCCAGAGCTCAATGGGGGACCACAGCATGCACTTCCTTCCAGCAGC
TACACAGACCTCTCCCGGAGCTCCTCGCCACCCTCACTGCTGGACCAACTGCAGATGGGCTGTGACGGGG
CCTCATGCGGCAGCCTCAACATGGAGTGCCGGGTGTGCGGGGACAAGGCATCGGGCTTCCACTACGGTGT
TCATGCATGTGAGGGGTGCAAGGGCTTCTTCCGTCGTACGATCCGCATGAAGCTGGAGTACGAGAAGTGT
GAGCGCAGCTGCAAGATTCAGAAGAAGAACCGCAACAAGTGCCAGTACTGCCGCTTCCAGAAGTGCCTGG
CACTGGGCATGTCACACAACGCTATCCGTTTTGGTCGGATGCCGGAGGCTGAGAAGAGGAAGCTGGTGGC
AGGGCTGACTGCAAACGAGGGGAGCCAGTACAACCCACAGGTGGCCGACCTGAAGGCCTTCTCCAAGCAC
ATCTACAATGCCTACCTGAAAAACTTCAACATGACCAAAAAGAAGGCCCGCAGCATCCTCACCGGCAAAG
CCAGCCACACGGCGCCCTTTGTGATCCACGACATCGAGACATTGTGGCAGGCAGAGAAGGGGCTGGTGTG
GAAGCAGTTGGTGAATGGCCTGCCTCCCTACAAGGAGATCAGCGTGCACGTCTTCTACCGCTGCCAGTGC
ACCACAGTGGAGACCGTGCGGGAGCTCACTGAGTTCGCCAAGAGCATCCCCAGCTTCAGCAGCCTCTTCC
TCAACGACCAGGTTACCCTTCTCAAGTATGGCGTGCACGAGGCCATCTTCGCCATGCTGGCCTCTATCGT
CAACAAGGACGGGCTGCTGGTAGCCAACGGCAGTGGCTTTGTCACCCGTGAGTTCCTGCGCAGCCTCAAA
AAACCCTTCAGTGATATCATTGAGCCTAAGTTTGAATTTGCTGTCAAGTTCAACGCCCTGGAACTTGATG
ACAGTGACCTGGCCCTATTCATTGCGGCCATCATTCTGTGTGGAGACCGGCCAGGCCTCATGAACGTTCC
ACGGGTGGAGGCTATCCAGGACACCATCCTGCGTGCCCTCGAATTCCACCTGCAGGCCAACCACCCTGAT
GCCCAGTACCTCTTCCCCAAGCTGCTGCAGAAGATGGCTGACCTGCGGCAACTGGTCACCGAGCACGCCC
AGATGATGCAGCGGATCAAGAAGACCGAAACCGAGACCTCGCTGCACCCTCTGCTCCAGGAGATCTACAA
GGACATGTACTAACTCGAGGTTAACGAATTCTACCGGGTAGGGGAGGCGCTTTTCCCAAGGCAGTCTGGA
GCATGCGCTTTAGCAGCCCCGCTGGGCACTTGGCGCTACACAAGTGGCCTCTGGCCTCGCACACATTCCA
CATCCACCGGTAGGCGCCAACCGGCTCCGTTCTTTGGTGGCCCCTTCGCGCCACCTTCTACTCCTCCCCT
AGTCAGGAAGTTCCCCCCCGCCCCGCAGCTCGCGTCGTGCAGGACGTGACAAATGGAAGTAGCACGTCTC
ACTAGTCTCGTGCAGATGGACAGCACCGCTGAGCAATGGAAGCGGGTAGGCCTTTGGGGCAGCGGCCAAT
AGCAGCTTTGCTCCTTCGCTTTCTGGGCTCAGAGGCTGGGAAGGGGTGGGTCCGGGGGCGGGCTCAGGGG
CGGGCTCAGGGGCGGGGCGGGCGCCCGAAGGTCCTCCGGAGGCCCGGCATTCTGCACGCTTCAAAAGCGC
ACGTCTGCCGCGCTGTTCTCCTCTTCCTCATCTCCGGGCCTTTCGACCTGCAGCCCAAGCTTACCATGGC
CAAGCCTTTGTCTCAAGAAGAATCCACCCTCATTGAAAGAGCAACGGCTACAATCAACAGCATCCCCATC
TCTGAAGACTACAGCGTCGCCAGCGCAGCTCTCTCTAGCGACGGCCGCATCTTCACTGGTGTCAATGTAT
ATCATTTTACTGGGGGACCTTGTGCAGAACTCGTGGTGCTGGGCACTGCTGCTGCTGCGGCAGCTGGCAA
CCTGACTTGTATCGTCGCGATCGGAAATGAGAACAGGGGCATCTTGAGCCCCTGCGGACGGTGCCGACAG
GTGCTTCTCGATCTGCATCCTGGGATCAAAGCCATAGTGAAGGACAGTGATGGACAGCCGACGGCAGTTG
GGATTCGTGAATTGCTGCCCTCTGGTTATGTGTGGGAGGGCTAATCGATAAAATAAAAGATTTTATTTAG
TCTCCAGAAAAAGGGGGGAATGAAAGACCCCACCTGTAGGTTTGGCAAGCTAGAGAACCATCAGATGTTT
CCAGGGTGCCCCAAGGACCTGAAATGACCCTGTGCCTTATTTGAACTAACCAATCAGTTCGCTTCTCGCT
TCTGTTCGCGCGCTTCTGCTCCCCGAGCTCAATAAAAGAGCCCACAACCCCTCACTCGGCGCGCCAGTCC
TCCGATAGACTGCGTCGCCCGGGTACCCGTGTATCCAATAAACCCTCTTGCAGTTGCATCCGACTTGTGG
TCTCGCTGTTCCTTGGGAGGGTCTCCTCTGAGTGATTGACTACCCGTCAGCGGGGGTCTTTCATGGGTAA
CAGTTTCTTGAAGTTGGAGAACAACATTCTGAGGGTAGGAGTCGAATATTAAGTAATCCTGACTCAATTA
GCCACTGTTTTGAATCCACATACTCCAATACTCCTGAAATAGTTCATTATGGACAGCGCAGAAAGAGCTG
GGGAGAATTGTGAAATTGTTATCCGCTCACAATTCCACACAACATACGAGCCGGAAGCATAAAGTGTAAA
GCCTGGGGTGCCTAATGAGTGAGCTAACTCACATTAATTGCGTTGCGCTCACTGCCCGCTTTCCAGTCGG
GAAACCTGTCGTGCCAGCTGCATTAATGAATCGGCCAACGCGCGGGGAGAGGCGGTTTGCGTATTGGGCG
CTCTTCCGCTTCCTCGCTCACTGACTCGCTGCGCTCGGTCGTTCGGCTGCGGCGAGCGGTATCAGCTCAC
TCAAAGGCGGTAATACGGTTATCCACAGAATCAGGGGATAACGCAGGAAAGAACATGTGAGCAAAAGGCC
AGCAAAAGGCCAGGAACCGTAAAAAGGCCGCGTTGCTGGCGTTTTTCCATAGGCTCCGCCCCCCTGACGA
GCATCACAAAAATCGACGCTCAAGTCAGAGGTGGCGAAACCCGACAGGACTATAAAGATACCAGGCGTTT
CCCCCTGGAAGCTCCCTCGTGCGCTCTCCTGTTCCGACCCTGCCGCTTACCGGATACCTGTCCGCCTTTC
TCCCTTCGGGAAGCGTGGCGCTTTCTCATAGCTCACGCTGTAGGTATCTCAGTTCGGTGTAGGTCGTTCG
CTCCAAGCTGGGCTGTGTGCACGAACCCCCCGTTCAGCCCGACCGCTGCGCCTTATCCGGTAACTATCGT
CTTGAGTCCAACCCGGTAAGACACGACTTATCGCCACTGGCAGCAGCCACTGGTAACAGGATTAGCAGAG
CGAGGTATGTAGGCGGTGCTACAGAGTTCTTGAAGTGGTGGCCTAACTACGGCTACACTAGAAGAACAGT
ATTTGGTATCTGCGCTCTGCTGAAGCCAGTTACCTTCGGAAAAAGAGTTGGTAGCTCTTGATCCGGCAAA
CAAACCACCGCTGGTAGCGGTGGTTTTTTTGTTTGCAAGCAGCAGATTACGCGCAGAAAAAAAGGATCTC
AAGAAGATCCTTTGATCTTTTCTACGGGGTCTGACGCTCAGTGGAACGAAAACTCACGTTAAGGGATTTT
GGTCATGAGATTATCAAAAAGGATCTTCACCTAGATCCTTTTAAATTAAAAATGAAGTTTTAAATCAATC
TAAAGTATATATGAGTAAACTTGGTCTGACAGTTACCAATGCTTAATCAGTGAGGCACCTATCTCAGCGA
TCTGTCTATTTCGTTCATCCATAGTTGCCTGACTCCCCGTCGTGTAGATAACTACGATACGGGAGGGCTT
ACCATCTGGCCCCAGTGCTGCAATGATACCGCGAGACCCACGCTCACCGGCTCCAGATTTATCAGCAATA
AACCAGCCAGCCGGAAGGGCCGAGCGCAGAAGTGGTCCTGCAACTTTATCCGCCTCCATCCAGTCTATTA
ATTGTTGCCGGGAAGCTAGAGTAAGTAGTTCGCCAGTTAATAGTTTGCGCAACGTTGTTGCCATTGCTAC
AGGCATCGTGGTGTCACGCTCGTCGTTTGGTATGGCTTCATTCAGCTCCGGTTCCCAACGATCAAGGCGA
GTTACATGATCCCCCATGTTGTGCAAAAAAGCGGTTAGCTCCTTCGGTCCTCCGATCGTTGTCAGAAGTA
AGTTGGCCGCAGTGTTATCACTCATGGTTATGGCAGCACTGCATAATTCTCTTACTGTCATGCCATCCGT
AAGATGCTTTTCTGTGACTGGTGAGTACTCAACCAAGTCATTCTGAGAATAGTGTATGCGGCGACCGAGT
TGCTCTTGCCCGGCGTCAATACGGGATAATACCGCGCCACATAGCAGAACTTTAAAAGTGCTCATCATTG
GAAAACGTTCTTCGGGGCGAAAACTCTCAAGGATCTTACCGCTGTTGAGATCCAGTTCGATGTAACCCAC
TCGTGCACCCAACTGATCTTCAGCATCTTTTACTTTCACCAGCGTTTCTGGGTGAGCAAAAACAGGAAGG
CAAAATGCCGCAAAAAAGGGAATAAGGGCGACACGGAAATGTTGAATACTCATACTCTTCCTTTTTCAAT
ATTATTGAAGCATTTATCAGGGTTATTGTCTCATGAGCGGATACATATTTGAATGTATTTAGAAAAATAA
ACAAATAGGGGTTCCGCGCACATTTCCCCGAAAAGTGCCACCTGACGTCTAAGAAACCATTATTATCATG
ACATTAACCTATAAAAATAGGCGTATCACGAGGCCCTTTCGTCTCGCGCGTTTCGGTGATGACGGTGAAA
ACCTCTGACACATGCAGCTCCCGGAGACGGTCACAGCTTGTCTGTAAGCGGATGCCGGGAGCAGACAAGC
CCGTCAGGGCGCGTCAGCGGGTGTTGGCGGGTGTCGGGGCTGGCTTAACTATGCGGCATCAGAGCAGATT
GTACTGAGAGTGCACCATATGCGGTGTGAAATACCGCACAGATGCGTAAGGAGAAAATACCGCATCAGGC
GCCATTCGCCATTCAGGCTGCGCAACTGTTGGGAAGGGCGATCGGTGCGGGCCTCTTCGCTATTACGCCA
GCTGGCGAAAGGGGGATGTGCTGCAAGGCGATTAAGTTGGGTAACGCCAGGGTTTTCCCAGTCACGACGT
TGTAAAACGACGGCGCAAGGAATGGTGCATGCAAGGAGATGGCGCCCAACAGTCCCCCGGCCACGGGGCC
TGCCACCATACCCACGCCGAAACAAGCGCTCATGAGCCCGAAGTGGCGAGCCCGATCTTCCCCATCGGTG
ATGTCGGCGATATAGGCGCCAGCAACCGCACCTGTGGCGCCGGTGATGCCGGCCACGATGCGTCCGGCGT
AGAGGCGATTAGTCCAATTTGTTAAAGACAGGATATCAGTGGTCCAGGCTCTAGTTTTGACTCAACAATA
TCACCAGCTGAAGCCTATAGAGTACGAGCCATAGATAAAATAAAAGATTTTATTTAGTCTCCAGAAAAAG
GGGGG
