>Addgene plasmid #130750 | pMSCVbsd-PPARD-R321K | depositor partial sequence | sequence record 250261 | PPARD R321K
ATGGAGCAGCCACAGGAGGAAGCCCCTGAGGTCCGGGAAGAGGAGGAGAAAGAGGAAGTGGCAGAGGCAG
AAGGAGCCCCAGAGCTCAATGGGGGACCACAGCATGCACTTCCTTCCAGCAGCTACACAGACCTCTCCCG
GAGCTCCTCGCCACCCTCACTGCTGGACCAACTGCAGATGGGCTGTGACGGGGCCTCATGCGGCAGCCTC
AACATGGAGTGCCGGGTGTGCGGGGACAAGGCATCGGGCTTCCACTACGGTGTTCATGCATGTGAGGGGT
GCAAGGGCTTCTTCCGTCGTACGATCCGCATGAAGCTGGAGTACGAGAAGTGTGAGCGCAGCTGCAAGAT
TCAGAAGAAGAACCGCAACAAGTGCCAGTACTGCCGCTTCCAGAAGTGCCTGGCACTGGGCATGTCACAC
AACGCTATCCGTTTTGGTCGGATGCCGGAGGCTGAGAAGAGGAAGCTGGTGGCAGGGCTGACTGCAAACG
AGGGGAGCCAGTACAACCCACAGGTGGCCGACCTGAAGGCCTTCTCCAAGCACATCTACAATGCCTACCT
GAAAAACTTCAACATGACCAAAAAGAAGGCCCGCAGCATCCTCACCGGCAAAGCCAGCCACACGGCGCCC
TTTGTGATCCACGACATCGAGACATTGTGGCAGGCAGAGAAGGGGCTGGTGTGGAAGCAGTTGGTGAATG
GCCTGCCTCCCTACAAGGAGATCAGCGTGCACGTCTTCTACCGCTGCCAGTGCACCACAGTGGAGACCGT
GCGGGAGCTCACTGAGTTCGCCAAGAGCATCCCCAGCTTCAGCAGCCTCTTCCTCAACGACCAGGTTACC
CTTCTCAAGTATGGCGTGCACGAGGCCATCTTCGCCATGCTGGCCTCTATCGTCAACAAGGACGGGCTGC
TGGTAGCCAACGGCAGTGGCTTTGTCACCCGTGAGTTCCTGCGCAGCCTCAAAAAACCCTTCAGTGATAT
CATTGAGCCTAAGTTTGAATTTGCTGTCAAGTTCAACGCCCTGGAACTTGATGACAGTGACCTGGCCCTA
TTCATTGCGGCCATCATTCTGTGTGGAGACCGGCCAGGCCTCATGAACGTTCCACGGGTGGAGGCTATCC
AGGACACCATCCTGCGTGCCCTCGAATTCCACCTGCAGGCCAACCACCCTGATGCCCAGTACCTCTTCCC
CAAGCTGCTGCAGAAGATGGCTGACCTGCGGCAACTGGTCACCGAGCACGCCCAGATGATGCAGCGGATC
AAGAAGACCGAAACCGAGACCTCGCTGCACCCTCTGCTCCAGGAGATCTACAAGGACATGTACTAA
